Addgene plasmid #25327: FXR2
Purpose: Bacterial expression for structure determination; may not be full ORF
Depositing lab: Cheryl Arrowsmith. Depositing organization: University of Toronto.
Backbone
  Vector backbone: pET28-MHL
  Backbone manufacturer: SGC
  Backbone size w/o insert (bp): 7325
  Vector type: Bacterial Expression
Growth in bacteria
  Bacterial resistance: Kanamycin, 50 μg/mL
  Growth temperature: 37°C
  Growth strain: DH5alpha
  Copy number: Low Copy
Gene/Insert
  Gene/Insert name: FXR2_19 (alt names: PDB: 3H8Z; fragile X mental retardation, autosomal homolog 2, Tudor domains; FXR2)
  Species: H. sapiens (human)
  Insert size (bp): 369
  GenBank ID: BC067272
  Entrez Gene: FXR2 (a.k.a. FMR1L2, FXR2P)
  Tag / fusion protein: His (N terminal on insert)
  Cloning method: Restriction Enzyme
  Sequencing primers: 5′ T7; 3′ T7-term
Terms and licenses: Academic/Nonprofit Terms; Industry Terms: Not Available to Industry
Depositor comments: PDB: 3H8Z. http://www.thesgc.org/structures/3H8Z/
How to cite: FXR2 was a gift from Cheryl Arrowsmith (Addgene plasmid # 25327 ; http://n2t.net/addgene:25327 ; RRID:Addgene_25327)
