[The description below was written by a language model from this plasmid's Addgene catalogue record.]
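Description:
FXR2 is a bacterial expression plasmid built on the pET28-MHL backbone, a pET28-derived vector from a structural genomics programme, recorded as 7325 bp without insert. It confers kanamycin resistance and is listed as low copy. No feature table accompanies the record, so the origin of replication and promoter are not explicitly stated. The use of T7 and T7-terminator sequencing primers indicates that the insert sits between T7 promoter and terminator elements, as is standard for pET-family vectors, where expression depends on a host strain supplying T7 RNA polymerase.

The insert, designated FXR2_19, is a 369 bp fragment of the human FXR2 gene (fragile X mental retardation, autosomal homolog 2; also known as FMR1L2 or FXR2P), placed in the vector by restriction enzyme cloning. It is not the full open reading frame: at this size it encodes roughly 120 residues, and the record describes it as covering the Tudor domains of the protein. A histidine tag is fused to the N-terminus of the insert, allowing the recombinant fragment to be purified by immobilised metal affinity chromatography. The record does not say whether a protease cleavage site lies between the tag and the insert.

The stated purpose is bacterial production of the protein fragment for structure determination, and the depositor notes link the construct to a deposited crystal structure of this FXR2 region. It is therefore suited to making purified FXR2 Tudor-domain protein for structural, biophysical or binding studies rather than for expressing full-length FXR2.
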