>Addgene plasmid #25327 | FXR2 | depositor partial sequence | sequence record 11801 | Author sequence
CTGCCCGTCGAGGTGCGCGGCTCCAACGGGGCCTTCTACAAGGGCTTTGTGAAGGATGTCCATGAAGACT
CTGTCACCATCTTCTTTGAAAACAACTGGCAGAGTGAGAGACAAATTCCTTTTGGGGATGTCCGGCTACC
ACCTCCAGCTGACTATAATAAGGAGATCACAGAAGGGGATGAAGTGGAGGTTTATTCTCGAGCCAATGAA
CAGGAACCTTGTGGCTGGTGGCTGGCCCGGGTGCGGATGATGAAGGGAGATTTCTATGTCATTGAATATG
CTGCCTGTGATGCCACCTACAATGAAATTGTTACCCTGGAGCGACTTCGGCCAGTTAATCCCAATCCCCT
TGCAACCAAAGGCAGCTTC
