>Addgene plasmid #25327 | FXR2 | addgene partial sequence | sequence record 31410 | 25327 with T7
GAATTCCCTCTGAATATTTTGTTTACTTTAAGAAGGAGATATACCATGCATCATCATCATCATCACAGCA
GCGGCAGAGAAAACTTGTATTTCCAGGGCCTGCCCGTCGAGGTGCGCGGCTCCAACGGGGCCTTCTACAA
GGGCTTTGTGAAGGATGTCCATGAAGACTCTGTCACCATCTTCTTTGAAAACAACTGGCAGAGTGAGAGA
CAAATTCCTTTTGGGGATGTCCGGCTACCACCTCCAGCTGACTATAATAAGGAGATCACAGAAGGGGATG
AAGTGGAGGTTTATTCTCGAGCCAATGAACAGGAACCTTGTGGCTGGTGGCTGGCCCGGGTGCGGATGAT
GAAGGGAGATTTCTATGTCATTGAATATGCTGCCTGTGATGCCACCTACAATGAAATTGTTACCCTGGAG
CGACTTCGGCCAGTTAATCCCAATCCCCTTGCAACCAAAGGCAGCTTCTGATGACGAAGCTTGCGGCCGC
ACTCGAGCACCACCACCACCACCACTGAGATCCGGCTGCTAACAAAGCCCGAAAGGAAGCTGAGTTGGCT
GCTGCCACCGCTGAGCAATAACTAGCATAACCCCTTGGGGCCTCTAAACGGGTCTTGAGGGGTTTTTTGC
TGAAAGGAGGAACTATATCCGGATTGGCGAATGGG
[124 nt withheld, positions 666-789]
C
[91 nt withheld, positions 791-881]
A
[49 nt withheld, positions 883-931]
CCTTTGACGTTGA
